Addgene plasmid #102686: pYZ292
Purpose: (Empty Backbone) S. pombe gRNA entry vector with Cas9 - ScLEU2 marker
Depositing lab: Jef Boeke. Depositing organization: NYU Grossman School of Medicine. Publication: Construction of Designer Selectable Marker Deletions with CRISPR-Cas9 Toolbox in Schizosaccharomyces pombe and Optimized Design of Common Entry Vectors. Zhao Y, Boeke JD. G3 (Bethesda). 2018 Jan 10. pii: g3.117.300363. doi: 10.1534/g3.117.300363. PubMed 29321167.
Backbone
  Vector backbone: pYZ292
  Backbone size (bp): 11653
  Vector type: Yeast Expression, CRISPR, Synthetic Biology
  Selectable markers: LEU2 ; Sc
Growth in bacteria
  Bacterial resistance: Ampicillin, 100 μg/mL
  Growth temperature: 37°C
  Growth strain: DH5alpha
  Copy number: High Copy
Gene/Insert
  Cloning method: Gibson Cloning
  Sequencing primers: 5′ M13F; 3′ M13R
Terms and licenses: Academic/Nonprofit Terms; Industry Terms: Not Available to Industry
How to cite: pYZ292 was a gift from Jef Boeke (Addgene plasmid # 102686 ; http://n2t.net/addgene:102686 ; RRID:Addgene_102686)
