[The description below was written by a language model from this plasmid's Addgene catalogue record and pLannotate feature annotations shown in this document.]
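Description:
pYZ292 is an empty-backbone CRISPR-Cas9 entry vector for the fission yeast Schizosaccharomyces pombe, catalogued at about 11.7 kb. It is an E. coli–yeast shuttle plasmid. In bacteria it replicates from a high-copy ColE1/pUC-type origin and is selected through the AmpR β-lactamase gene under its own promoter. In S. pombe it is maintained episomally by the ars1 autonomously replicating sequence and selected with the Saccharomyces cerevisiae LEU2 gene, which is expressed from its native promoter as an auxotrophic marker for leucine-requiring host strains. Short annotated fragments of hus5, NFS1, rop, bom, lacI and the pUC polylinker appear to be flanking or backbone remnants rather than functional parts.

The plasmid carries both components needed for genome editing. Streptococcus pyogenes Cas9 is driven by the S. pombe adh1 promoter and terminated by the S. cerevisiae CYC1 terminator. On the opposite strand lies the guide RNA expression cassette. It consists of the S. pombe rrk1 promoter and leader RNA followed, after a short unannotated gap, by a hammerhead ribozyme from the tobacco ringspot virus satellite RNA. In this kind of design, leader processing is expected to define the 5′ end of the guide and ribozyme self-cleavage the 3′ end. The gap presumably holds the guide scaffold and the targeting-sequence entry site, but the feature table does not annotate them.

No target-specific guide is present. A user inserts one, with Gibson assembly listed as the cloning method, to obtain a single plasmid delivering Cas9 and gRNA. The associated work used this toolbox to construct designer selectable-marker deletions in S. pombe, and this version is described as the ScLEU2-marked vector.
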