Features (pLannotate 1.2.2; 24 found; start..end, strand, type, name):
      1..742     +  promoter       adh1 promoter: promoter for the Schizosaccharomyces pombe adh1 gene encoding alcohol dehydrogenase
    744..762     -  misc_feature   MCS (fragment): pUC18/19 multiple cloning site
    763..4866    +  CDS            cas9: CAS9_STRP1 - Also known as csn1 From Streptococcus pyogenes serotype M1.
   4915..5162    +  terminator     CYC1 terminator: S. cerevisiae CYC1; transcription terminator for CYC1
   5236..5271    +  CDS            rop (fragment): Rop protein, which maintains plasmids at low copy number; rop
   5373..5422    +  misc_feature   bom (fragment): basis of mobility region from pBR322
   5432..5497    -  CDS            hus5 (fragment): UBC9_SCHPO - Also known as ubc9. Experimental evidence at protein level: Swiss-Prot protein existence level 1. Catalyzes the covalent attachment of ubiquitin-like protein SUMO/Smt3 to other proteins. Required for efficient recovery from DNA damage or S-phase arrest and normal mitosis. This may be as part of a checkpoint independent recovery process. From Schizosaccharomyces pombe (strain 972 / ATCC 24843) (Fission yeast).
   5551..5616    -  CDS            hus5 (fragment): UBC9_SCHPO - Also known as ubc9. Experimental evidence at protein level: Swiss-Prot protein existence level 1. Catalyzes the covalent attachment of ubiquitin-like protein SUMO/Smt3 to other proteins. Required for efficient recovery from DNA damage or S-phase arrest and normal mitosis. This may be as part of a checkpoint independent recovery process. From Schizosaccharomyces pombe (strain 972 / ATCC 24843) (Fission yeast).
   5777..6558    +  rep_origin     ars1: Schizosaccharomyces pombe autonomously replicating sequence ars1
   6692..6769    +  CDS            YO192_YEAST (fragment): Experimental evidence at protein level: Swiss-Prot protein existence level 1. From Saccharomyces cerevisiae (strain ATCC 204508 / S288c) (Baker's yeast).
   6909..7316    +  promoter       LEU2 promoter: S. cerevisiae LEU2
   7317..8411    +  CDS            LEU2: 3-isopropylmalate dehydrogenase, required for leucine biosynthesis; S. cerevisiae LEU2; yeast auxotrophic marker
   8773..8931    -  CDS            NFS1 (fragment): NFS1_YEAST - Also known as SPL1 From Saccharomyces cerevisiae (strain ATCC 204508 / S288c) (Baker's yeast).
   8909..8946    -  misc_feature   MCS (fragment): pUC18/19 multiple cloning site
   8955..9006    -  misc_RNA       sTRSV HHRz: hammerhead ribozyme from the tobacco ringspot virus satellite RNA (Khvorova et al., 2003)
   9099..9455    -  promoter       rrk1 promoter/leader: promoter and leader RNA for the Schizosaccharomyces pombe rrk1 gene encoding the K-RNA component of RNase P (Jacobs et al., 2014)
   9465..9483    -  misc_feature   MCS (fragment): pUC18/19 multiple cloning site
   9514..9536    -  protein_bind   lac operator (fragment): The lac repressor binds to the lac operator to inhibit transcription in E. coli. This inhibition can be relieved by adding lactose or isopropyl-β-D-thiogalactopyranoside (IPTG). lac repressor encoded by lacI
   9540..9570    -  promoter       lac promoter: promoter for the E. coli lac operon
   9585..9606    -  protein_bind   CAP binding site: CAP binding activates transcription in the presence of cAMP. E. coli catabolite activator protein
   9619..9711    -  CDS            lacI (fragment): lac repressor; lacI; The lac repressor binds to the lac operator to inhibit transcription in E. coli. This inhibition can be relieved by adding lactose or isopropyl-β-D-thiogalactopyranoside (IPTG).
   9894..10482   -  rep_origin     ori: high-copy-number ColE1/pMB1/pBR322/pUC origin of replication
  10653..11513   -  CDS            AmpR: β-lactamase; bla; confers resistance to ampicillin, carbenicillin, and related antibiotics
  11514..11618   -  promoter       AmpR promoter: bla
>Addgene plasmid #102686 | pYZ292 | addgene full sequence | sequence record 199115 | Addgene NGS Result
GCCCTACAACAACTAAGAAAATGGCTATCATGCGGAAGCTGGTGAGAAGAACAGCATCGGGACAAGGGAA
GGAAGAACAAAGACAAAGAAAACAAAAGAAAGCAATTGAAAACAAAACAAAACAATTTTCATTCCTTCTC
TTATCATTCCTTTTCTTTTCTTTTCTCTCATTCAACGCACTCCATCGTATCCGTATTCCTCTTATTTTTT
CTCTTTCTCTATATCCATTTCTTTCTCTCTAGGTGTGTCCTCTCTCTCTCTTCAATTTCTCTACTCCGCA
TTCCAACGCATCCTTCCCCCAACCTCCCATTTCCTCCTTACGGCCCGATAGCGATCGTCTTTCCCTCGCT
ATCACTCGCTACCGGCCCCTCCTCTGCACCGTAACCTCCTACGTATTTACCATATCATAAAGTTTTTTCC
GACGCTTATCGCTGACCCCCTGTCGCCCTCCTATTGGCTTCCGGATTATCTTCTTGTCCATAAGGTGATC
CATGCTTCCTGAAGATTCCCGAAATGTGTCCACTTTGGCGGGGAATCATTCCATCCACTTCTTTCTCTCT
CGCTTTCCTCATTCGGCGCTCCCCTTCCGCGTCTCATTGGTCTTCCGCTCCGTTTTTGCTTTGCCGATGT
TACTTGGGGAGAGGTGCGATAATCCTTTCGCAAAAACTCGGTTTGACGCCTCCCATGGTATAAATAGTGG
GTGGTGGACAGGTGCCTTCGCTTTTCTTTAAGCAAGAGAATTGCTGCAGGTCGACTCTAGAGATGGACAA
GAAGTACTCCATTGGGCTCGATATCGGCACAAACAGCGTCGGTTGGGCCGTCATTACGGACGAGTACAAG
GTGCCGAGCAAAAAATTCAAAGTTCTGGGCAATACCGATCGCCACAGCATAAAGAAGAACCTCATTGGCG
CCCTCCTGTTCGACTCCGGGGAGACGGCCGAAGCCACGCGGCTCAAAAGAACAGCACGGCGCAGATATAC
CCGCAGAAAGAATCGGATCTGCTACCTGCAGGAGATCTTTAGTAATGAGATGGCTAAGGTGGATGACTCT
TTCTTCCATAGGCTGGAGGAGTCCTTTTTGGTGGAGGAGGATAAAAAGCACGAGCGCCACCCAATCTTTG
GCAATATCGTGGACGAGGTGGCGTACCATGAAAAGTACCCAACCATATATCATCTGAGGAAGAAGCTTGT
AGACAGTACTGATAAGGCTGACTTGCGGTTGATCTATCTCGCGCTGGCGCATATGATCAAATTTCGGGGA
CACTTCCTCATCGAGGGGGACCTGAACCCAGACAACAGCGATGTCGACAAACTCTTTATCCAACTGGTTC
AGACTTACAATCAGCTTTTCGAAGAGAACCCGATCAACGCATCCGGAGTTGACGCCAAAGCAATCCTGAG
CGCTAGGCTGTCCAAATCCCGGCGGCTCGAAAACCTCATCGCACAGCTCCCTGGGGAGAAGAAGAACGGC
CTGTTTGGTAATCTTATCGCCCTGTCACTCGGGCTGACCCCCAACTTTAAATCTAACTTCGACCTGGCCG
AAGATGCCAAGCTTCAACTGAGCAAAGACACCTACGATGATGATCTCGACAATCTGCTGGCCCAGATCGG
CGACCAGTACGCAGACCTTTTTTTGGCGGCAAAGAACCTGTCAGACGCCATTCTGCTGAGTGATATTCTG
CGAGTGAACACGGAGATCACCAAAGCTCCGCTGAGCGCTAGTATGATCAAGCGCTATGATGAGCACCACC
AAGACTTGACTTTGCTGAAGGCCCTTGTCAGACAGCAACTGCCTGAGAAGTACAAGGAAATTTTCTTCGA
TCAGTCTAAAAATGGCTACGCCGGATACATTGACGGCGGAGCAAGCCAGGAGGAATTTTACAAATTTATT
AAGCCCATCTTGGAAAAAATGGACGGCACCGAGGAGCTGCTGGTAAAGCTTAACAGAGAAGATCTGTTGC
GCAAACAGCGCACTTTCGACAATGGAAGCATCCCCCACCAGATTCACCTGGGCGAACTGCACGCTATCCT
CAGGCGGCAAGAGGATTTCTACCCCTTTTTGAAAGATAACAGGGAAAAGATTGAGAAAATCCTCACATTT
CGGATACCCTACTATGTAGGCCCCCTCGCCCGGGGAAATTCCAGATTCGCGTGGATGACTCGCAAATCAG
AAGAGACCATCACTCCCTGGAACTTCGAGGAAGTCGTGGATAAGGGGGCCTCTGCCCAGTCCTTCATCGA
AAGGATGACTAACTTTGATAAAAATCTGCCTAACGAAAAGGTGCTTCCTAAACACTCTCTGCTGTACGAG
TACTTCACAGTTTATAACGAGCTCACCAAGGTCAAATACGTCACAGAAGGGATGAGAAAGCCAGCATTCC
TGTCTGGAGAGCAGAAGAAAGCTATCGTGGACCTCCTCTTCAAGACGAACCGGAAAGTTACCGTGAAACA
GCTCAAAGAAGACTATTTCAAAAAGATTGAATGTTTCGACTCTGTTGAAATCAGCGGAGTGGAGGATCGC
TTCAACGCATCCCTGGGAACGTATCACGATCTCCTGAAAATCATTAAAGACAAGGACTTCCTGGACAATG
AGGAGAACGAGGACATTCTTGAGGACATTGTCCTCACCCTTACGTTGTTTGAAGATAGGGAGATGATTGA
AGAACGCTTGAAAACTTACGCTCATCTCTTCGACGACAAAGTCATGAAACAGCTCAAGAGGCGCCGATAT
ACAGGATGGGGGCGGCTGTCAAGAAAACTGATCAATGGGATCCGAGATAAGCAGTCTGGAAAGACAATCC
TGGATTTTCTTAAGTCCGATGGATTTGCCAACCGGAACTTCATGCAGTTGATCCATGATGACTCTCTCAC
CTTTAAGGAGGACATCCAGAAAGCACAAGTTTCTGGCCAGGGGGACAGTCTTCACGAGCACATCGCTAAT
CTTGCAGGTAGCCCAGCTATCAAAAAGGGAATACTGCAGACCGTTAAGGTCGTGGATGAACTCGTCAAAG
TAATGGGAAGGCATAAGCCCGAGAATATCGTTATCGAGATGGCCCGAGAGAACCAAACTACCCAGAAGGG
ACAGAAGAACAGTAGGGAAAGGATGAAGAGGATTGAAGAGGGTATAAAAGAACTGGGGTCCCAAATCCTT
AAGGAACACCCAGTTGAAAACACCCAGCTTCAGAATGAGAAGCTCTACCTGTACTACCTGCAGAACGGCA
GGGACATGTACGTGGATCAGGAACTGGACATCAATCGGCTCTCCGACTACGACGTGGATCATATCGTGCC
CCAGTCTTTTCTCAAAGATGATTCTATTGATAATAAAGTGTTGACAAGATCCGATAAAAATAGAGGGAAG
AGTGATAACGTCCCCTCAGAAGAAGTTGTCAAGAAAATGAAAAATTATTGGCGGCAGCTGCTGAACGCCA
AACTGATCACACAACGGAAGTTCGATAATCTGACTAAGGCTGAACGAGGTGGCCTGTCTGAGTTGGATAA
AGCCGGCTTCATCAAAAGGCAGCTTGTTGAGACACGCCAGATCACCAAGCACGTGGCCCAAATTCTCGAT
TCACGCATGAACACCAAGTACGATGAAAATGACAAACTGATTCGAGAGGTGAAAGTTATTACTCTGAAGT
CTAAGCTGGTCTCAGATTTCAGAAAGGACTTTCAGTTTTATAAGGTGAGAGAGATCAACAATTACCACCA
TGCGCATGATGCCTACCTGAATGCAGTGGTAGGCACTGCACTTATCAAAAAATATCCCAAGCTTGAATCT
GAATTTGTTTACGGAGACTATAAAGTGTACGATGTTAGGAAAATGATCGCAAAGTCTGAGCAGGAAATAG
GCAAGGCCACCGCTAAGTACTTCTTTTACAGCAATATTATGAATTTTTTCAAGACCGAGATTACACTGGC
CAATGGAGAGATTCGGAAGCGACCACTTATCGAAACAAACGGAGAAACAGGAGAAATCGTGTGGGACAAG
GGTAGGGATTTCGCGACAGTCCGGAAGGTCCTGTCCATGCCGCAGGTGAACATCGTTAAAAAGACCGAAG
TACAGACCGGAGGCTTCTCCAAGGAAAGTATCCTCCCGAAAAGGAACAGCGACAAGCTGATCGCACGCAA
AAAAGATTGGGACCCCAAGAAATACGGCGGATTCGATTCTCCTACAGTCGCTTACAGTGTACTGGTTGTG
GCCAAAGTGGAGAAAGGGAAGTCTAAAAAACTCAAAAGCGTCAAGGAACTGCTGGGCATCACAATCATGG
AGCGATCAAGCTTCGAAAAAAACCCCATCGACTTTCTCGAGGCGAAAGGATATAAAGAGGTCAAAAAAGA
CCTCATCATTAAGCTTCCCAAGTACTCTCTCTTTGAGCTTGAAAACGGCCGGAAACGAATGCTCGCTAGT
GCGGGCGAGCTGCAGAAAGGTAACGAGCTGGCACTGCCCTCTAAATACGTTAATTTCTTGTATCTGGCCA
GCCACTATGAAAAGCTCAAAGGGTCTCCCGAAGATAATGAGCAGAAGCAGCTGTTCGTGGAACAACACAA
ACACTACCTTGATGAGATCATCGAGCAAATAAGCGAATTCTCCAAAAGAGTGATCCTCGCCGACGCTAAC
CTCGATAAGGTGCTTTCTGCTTACAATAAGCACAGGGATAAGCCCATCAGGGAGCAGGCAGAAAACATTA
TCCACTTGTTTACTCTGACCAACTTGGGCGCGCCTGCAGCCTTCAAGTACTTCGACACCACCATAGACAG
AAAGCGGTACACCTCTACAAAGGAGGTCCTGGACGCCACACTGATTCATCAGTCAATTACGGGGCTCTAT
GAAACAAGAATCGACCTCTCTCAGCTCGGTGGAGACAGCAGGGCTGACCCCAAGAAGAAGAGGAAGGTGT
GATCTCTTCTCGAGTCATGTAATTAGTTATGTCACGCTTACATTCACGCCCTCCCCCCACATCCGCTCTA
ACCGAAAAGGAAGGAGTTAGACAACCTGAAGTCTAGGTCCCTATTTATTTTTTTATAGTTATGTTAGTAT
TAAGAACGTTATTTATATTTCAAATTTTTCTTTTTTTTCTGTACAGACGCGTGTACGCATGTAACATTAT
ACTGAAAACCTTGCTTGAGAAGGTTTTGGGACGCTCGAAGGCTTTAATTTGCGATCCCCGTCTAAGAAAC
CATTATTATCATGACATTAACCTATAAAAATAGGCGTATCACGAGGCCCTTTCGTCTCGCGCGTTTCGGT
GATGACGGTGAAAACCTCTGACACATGCAGCTCCCGGAGACGGTCACAGCTTGTCTGTAAGCGGATGCCG
GGAGCAGACAAGCCCGTCAGGGCGCGTCAGCGGGTGTTGGCGGGTGTCGGGGCTGGCTTAACTATGCGGC
ATCAGAGCAGATTGTACTGAGAGTGCACCATACCATCGATGGCCAACCTTCCAATTCATTAAATCGAGTC
CTCCATCAGATGATTTACAAGGTTTTGCATAGAATCCCTAAGTAAGAGAAGTTGTTAGTGATTTCTTCAA
GTTTACTAAAATTTACATACAAATGGATGATCTCTTCTCCATTGTTTCCTTTCTTCTTGCAAACGCGTTT
TACAAAGAGATGACATGCTATTTTCTGATTATTTTTTTCTATAGTTTTCTATTTTGTACGTCCTTGGGAG
TCCGAAATGTAAAATCGGGGTATGGTTAGTAGCGGCAGCGTTCATTATGGTATATAAAAGATAAAAAGTA
GGGGCAAGCGAGACAGAATGGGATACAAGGGCATCGTCTATAATTATAGCTAAAAATTGTATTTTAATTT
GTATTTTTTGTAATTTTATTTCTCATTGTTTTACTTAAAATGAATGCGAATTAGAGAAAACTTCAACGAA
ATGTCAAAATAAGCTCAGCAAAATATACAATTTTAGGGAAAGCGATCAGCAACTTATTCTCCGTTGTAGA
TTCTTTTTCTTCATAAATTCCAACAATGTAACTGCCAATTGATTTTTCTCTAGATGCTAATAAATTGAAA
CTAATGAATATAATAACACAGGTTTTGATAAATTGTAAACTCTTACTCAAAAAAAGAATGTTAAAACTAA
TTTAACCTTTTTATAAAGGCTCATGGCGTTAAAGAGGATAGTAAAAATTCTACAATTTTTTAATTTAATG
TCACAATTGTCTTGCGAATATAATTCTATTAATTTTCGCTAACTGCTGTTTTAGTACTATTACTTTCAAT
ATGCCTTATATGCAACTTTAATTCATGAAGAATGCAATATTTTTGCAATCTTTCTTGTACTGAGCGCTTT
TTATCATTTAGTACTCATTATTTAATTTTTCAGTAAAGGGCAATAAATAAATTTGTAGAAGATGCAATGT
AATCTCCTCTATCCTTTTGCTCATATGTTTATGAGTATACCTAGTCTAGAAAGGCTTGTATTTAAAATAT
TATTCAATAAAAATTCACAATTTTTACGACATGTGCTACCATTCACTTAACTTCCTGATTATAAAATTGG
TTCGTTTATACTAATTACTTAAGTACCTTTAACTAAACAAAATGCCTATATATATATTAATTTACAATGA
GTGTCAGATAAGTCACTATGTCCGAGTGGTTAAGGAGTTAGACTCGCCATCGATGAGCTTAGCTACAAAT
CCCACTGGCTATATGTAGTCGAGGAGAACTTCTAGTATATCTACATACCTAATATTATTGCCTTATTAAA
AATGGAATCCCAACAATTACATCAAAATCCACATTCTCTTCAAAATCAATTGTCCTGTACTTCCTTGTTC
ATGTGTGTTCAAAAACGTTATATTTATAGGATAATTATACTCTATTTCTCAACAAGTAATTGGTTGTTTG
GCCGAGCGGTCTAAGGCGCCTGATTCAAGAAATATCTTGACCGCAGTTAACTGTGGGAATACTCAGGTAT
CGTAAGATGCAAGAGTTCGAATCTCTTAGCAACCATTATTTTTTTCCTCAACATAACGAGAACACACAGG
GGCGCTATCGCACAGAATCAAATTCGATGACTGGAAATTTTTTGTTAATTTCAGAGGTCGCCTGACGCAT
ATACCTTTTTCAACTGAAAAATTGGGAGAAAAAGGAAAGGTGAGAGCGCCGGAACCGGCTTTTCATATAG
AATAGAGAAGCGTTCATGACTAAATGCTTGCATCACAATACTTGAAGTTGACAATATTATTTAAGGACCT
ATTGTTTTTTCCAATAGGTGGTTAGCAATCGTCTTACTTTCTAACTTTTCTTACCTTTTACATTTCAGCA
ATATATATATATATATTTCAAGGATATACCATTCTAATGTCTGCCCCTAAGAAGATCGTCGTTTTGCCAG
GTGACCACGTTGGTCAAGAAATCACAGCCGAAGCCATTAAGGTTCTTAAAGCTATTTCTGATGTTCGTTC
CAATGTCAAGTTCGATTTCGAAAATCATTTAATTGGTGGTGCTGCTATCGATGCTACAGGTGTTCCACTT
CCAGATGAGGCGCTGGAAGCCTCCAAGAAGGCTGATGCCGTTTTGTTAGGTGCTGTGGGTGGTCCTAAAT
GGGGTACCGGTAGTGTTAGACCTGAACAAGGTTTACTAAAAATCCGTAAAGAACTTCAATTGTACGCCAA
CTTAAGACCATGTAACTTTGCATCCGACTCTCTTTTAGACTTATCTCCAATCAAGCCACAATTTGCTAAA
GGTACTGACTTCGTTGTTGTCAGAGAATTAGTGGGAGGTATTTACTTTGGTAAGAGAAAGGAAGACGATG
GTGATGGTGTCGCTTGGGATAGTGAACAATACACCGTTCCAGAAGTGCAAAGAATCACAAGAATGGCCGC
TTTCATGGCCCTACAACATGAGCCACCATTGCCTATTTGGTCCTTGGATAAAGCTAATGTTTTGGCCTCT
TCAAGATTATGGAGAAAAACTGTGGAGGAAACCATCAAGAACGAATTCCCTACATTGAAGGTTCAACATC
AATTGATTGATTCTGCCGCCATGATCCTAGTTAAGAACCCAACCCACCTAAATGGTATTATAATCACCAG
CAACATGTTTGGTGATATCATCTCCGATGAAGCCTCCGTTATCCCAGGTTCCTTGGGTTTGTTGCCATCT
GCGTCCTTGGCCTCTTTGCCAGACAAGAACACCGCATTTGGTTTGTACGAACCATGCCACGGTTCTGCTC
CAGATTTGCCAAAGAATAAGGTCAACCCTATCGCCACTATCTTGTCTGCTGCAATGATGTTGAAATTGTC
ATTGAACTTGCCTGAAGAAGGTAAGGCCATTGAAGATGCAGTTAAAAAGGTTTTGGATGCAGGTATCAGA
ACTGGTGATTTAGGTGGTTCCAACAGTACCACCGAAGTCGGTGATGCTGTCGCCGAAGAAGTTAAGAAAA
TCCTTGCTTAAAAAGATTCTCTTTTTTTATGATATTTGTACATAAACTTTATAAATGAAATTCATAATAG
AAACGACACGAAATTACAAAATGGAATATGTTCATAGGGTAGACGAAACTATATACGCAATCTACATACA
TTTATCAAGAAGGAGAAAAAGGAGGATGTAAAGGAATACAGGTAAGCAAATTGATACTAATGGCTCAACG
TGATAAGGAAAAAGAATTGCACTTTAACATTAATATTGACAAGGAGGAGGGCACCACACAAAAAGTTAGG
TGTAACAGAAAATCATGAAACTATGATTCCTAATTTATATATTGGAGGATTTTCTCTAAAAAAAAAAAAA
TACAACAAATAAAAAACACTCAATGACCTGACCATTTGATGGAGTTTAAGTCAATACCTTCTTGAACCAT
TTCCCATAATGGTGAAAGTTCCCTCAAGAATTTTACTCTGTCAGAAACGGCCTTACGACGTAGTCGATGT
AAAACGACGGCCAGTGCCAAGCTTGCATGCCTGCAGGTCGACTCTAGAGGATCCCCACGGTACCCCTGTT
TCGTCCTCACGGACTCATCAGACCGGAAAGCACATCCGGTGACAGGGCACCACCGACTCGGTGCCACTCA
CTTTTTTCAAGTTGATAACGGACTAGCCTTATTTTAACTTGCTATTTCTAGCTCTAAAACGCGGCCGCTT
CTTCGGTACAGGTTATGTTTTTTGGCAACAGCAACTATTCAAATCAACTGAAAGTTTTTTAGAATTCAAC
AACTTCCAATACTCAAGTGTCCAAGCTAGCAAACTGTTTAATAATCGTGACCCAACATTCCTTTCATGCG
CACCCTCAGCGTCACATAAATCAACACTTTACAACACCTATTCAAAGCTTCTATATGCCTTCGTCATTTA
AATGTCTAACATTTCAAAAAAGTGTTTGCTAATGGTAAATTCTTGAGTTTTCTTGGAAGCACATATATAA
CGAGTGTGACTGTTCTACGCTCCTTGCTGACTAGTCATCAGTCTACGCATGCCAACTACCACCAACATAA
GCAAAAGGTACCCGGGGTACCGAGCTCGAATTCGTAATCATGTCATAGCTGTTTCCTGTGTGAAATTGTT
ATCCGCTCACAATTCCACACAACATACGAGCCGGAAGCATAAAGTGTAAAGCCTGGGGTGCCTAATGAGT
GAGCTAACTCACATTAATTGCGTTGCGCTCACTGCCCGCTTTCCAGTCGGGAAACCTGTCGTGCCAGCTG
CATTAATGAATCGGCCAACGCGCGGGGAGAGGCGGTTTGCGTATTGGGCGCTCTTCCGCTTCCTCGCTCA
CTGACTCGCTGCGCTCGGTCGTTCGGCTGCGGCGAGCGGTATCAGCTCACTCAAAGGCGGTAATACGGTT
ATCCACAGAATCAGGGGATAACGCAGGAAAGAACATGTGAGCAAAAGGCCAGCAAAAGGCCAGGAACCGT
AAAAAGGCCGCGTTGCTGGCGTTTTTCCATAGGCTCCGCCCCCCTGACGAGCATCACAAAAATCGACGCT
CAAGTCAGAGGTGGCGAAACCCGACAGGACTATAAAGATACCAGGCGTTTCCCCCTGGAAGCTCCCTCGT
GCGCTCTCCTGTTCCGACCCTGCCGCTTACCGGATACCTGTCCGCCTTTCTCCCTTCGGGAAGCGTGGCG
CTTTCTCATAGCTCACGCTGTAGGTATCTCAGTTCGGTGTAGGTCGTTCGCTCCAAGCTGGGCTGTGTGC
ACGAACCCCCCGTTCAGCCCGACCGCTGCGCCTTATCCGGTAACTATCGTCTTGAGTCCAACCCGGTAAG
ACACGACTTATCGCCACTGGCAGCAGCCACTGGTAACAGGATTAGCAGAGCGAGGTATGTAGGCGGTGCT
ACAGAGTTCTTGAAGTGGTGGCCTAACTACGGCTACACTAGAAGAACAGTATTTGGTATCTGCGCTCTGC
TGAAGCCAGTTACCTTCGGAAAAAGAGTTGGTAGCTCTTGATCCGGCAAACAAACCACCGCTGGTAGCGG
TGGTTTTTTTGTTTGCAAGCAGCAGATTACGCGCAGAAAAAAAGGATCTCAAGAAGATCCTTTGATCTTT
TCTACGGGGTCTGACGCTCAGTGGAACGAAAACTCACGTTAAGGGATTTTGGTCATGAGATTATCAAAAA
GGATCTTCACCTAGATCCTTTTAAATTAAAAATGAAGTTTTAAATCAATCTAAAGTATATATGAGTAAAC
TTGGTCTGACAGTTACCAATGCTTAATCAGTGAGGCACCTATCTCAGCGATCTGTCTATTTCGTTCATCC
ATAGTTGCCTGACTCCCCGTCGTGTAGATAACTACGATACGGGAGGGCTTACCATCTGGCCCCAGTGCTG
CAATGATACCGCGAGACCCACGCTCACCGGCTCCAGATTTATCAGCAATAAACCAGCCAGCCGGAAGGGC
CGAGCGCAGAAGTGGTCCTGCAACTTTATCCGCCTCCATCCAGTCTATTAATTGTTGCCGGGAAGCTAGA
GTAAGTAGTTCGCCAGTTAATAGTTTGCGCAACGTTGTTGCCATTGCTACAGGCATCGTGGTGTCACGCT
CGTCGTTTGGTATGGCTTCATTCAGCTCCGGTTCCCAACGATCAAGGCGAGTTACATGATCCCCCATGTT
GTGCAAAAAAGCGGTTAGCTCCTTCGGTCCTCCGATCGTTGTCAGAAGTAAGTTGGCCGCAGTGTTATCA
CTCATGGTTATGGCAGCACTGCATAATTCTCTTACTGTCATGCCATCCGTAAGATGCTTTTCTGTGACTG
GTGAGTACTCAACCAAGTCATTCTGAGAATAGTGTATGCGGCGACCGAGTTGCTCTTGCCCGGCGTCAAT
ACGGGATAATACCGCGCCACATAGCAGAACTTTAAAAGTGCTCATCATTGGAAAACGTTCTTCGGGGCGA
AAACTCTCAAGGATCTTACCGCTGTTGAGATCCAGTTCGATGTAACCCACTCGTGCACCCAACTGATCTT
CAGCATCTTTTACTTTCACCAGCGTTTCTGGGTGAGCAAAAACAGGAAGGCAAAATGCCGCAAAAAAGGG
AATAAGGGCGACACGGAAATGTTGAATACTCATACTCTTCCTTTTTCAATATTATTGAAGCATTTATCAG
GGTTATTGTCTCATGAGCGGATACATATTTGAATGTATTTAGAAAAATAAACAAATAGGGGTTCCGCGCA
CATTTCCCCGAAAAGTGCCACCTGAC
